Addgene plasmid #50340: pICH44300
Depositing lab: Sylvestre Marillonnet & Nicola Patron. Depositing organization: Leibniz Institute of Plant Biochemistry (IPB). Publication: A golden gate modular cloning toolbox for plants. Engler C, Youles M, Gruetzner R, Ehnert TM, Werner S, Jones JD, Patron NJ, Marillonnet S. ACS Synth Biol. 2014 Nov 21;3(11):839-43. doi: 10.1021/sb4001504. Epub 2014 Feb 20. PubMed 24933124.
Backbone
  Vector backbone: pICH41276
  Vector type: plant expression
Growth in bacteria
  Bacterial resistance: Spectinomycin, 50 μg/mL
  Growth temperature: 37°C
  Growth strain: DH5alpha
  Copy number: High Copy
Gene/Insert
  Gene/Insert name: 3'UTR, polyadenylation signal/terminator, act2 (A. thaliana)
  Species: A. thaliana (mustard weed)
  Mutation: BsaI/BbsI sites removed by point-mutation
  Cloning method: Restriction Enzyme; 5′ cloning site BpiI (destroyed during cloning); 3′ cloning site BpiI (destroyed during cloning)
Terms and licenses: Academic/Nonprofit Terms; Industry Terms: Not Available to Industry
Depositor comments: insert can be released with BsaI
How to cite: pICH44300 was a gift from Sylvestre Marillonnet & Nicola Patron (Addgene plasmid # 50340 ; http://n2t.net/addgene:50340 ; RRID:Addgene_50340)
