[The description below was written by a language model from this plasmid's Addgene catalogue record and pLannotate feature annotations shown in this document.]
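Description:
pICH44300 is a level 0 part plasmid from the plant Golden Gate Modular Cloning (MoClo) toolbox. It is built on the pICH41276 backbone and catalogued as a plant expression vector, although it serves as a part donor, not as a complete expression construct. It is a small plasmid of about 2.7 kb that is maintained in E. coli from a high-copy ColE1/pUC-type origin. Selection is with spectinomycin, conferred by an aadA (streptomycin/spectinomycin adenylyltransferase) gene that spans the numbering origin of the sequence. An AmpR (bla) promoter lies upstream of aadA and may drive it. The short integrase, gentamicin acetyltransferase and lacI fragments in the annotation are most likely remnants of the resistance cassette's integron origin and of the cloning-site region, not functional genes.

The payload is the 3' untranslated region and polyadenylation signal/terminator of the Arabidopsis thaliana act2 (actin 2) gene. The automated feature table does not annotate this insert; by elimination it probably lies in the unannotated stretch between the lacI fragment and the AmpR promoter, though the record does not give its coordinates. Internal BsaI and BbsI (BpiI) recognition sites were removed by point mutation so that the part is compatible with Type IIS assembly. The fragment was cloned through BpiI sites that were destroyed in the process, and it can be released with BsaI.

In use, the terminator module is combined in a one-pot BsaI Golden Gate reaction with promoter, 5'UTR, coding sequence and tag modules to build complete transcription units. These units can then be assembled into multigene constructs for plant transformation.
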