Features (pLannotate 1.2.2; 6 found; start..end, strand, type, name):
    347..935     +  rep_origin     ori: high-copy-number ColE1/pMB1/pBR322/pUC origin of replication
   1118..1213    +  CDS            lacI (fragment): LACI_ECOLI - Experimental evidence at protein level: Swiss-Prot protein existence level 1. Repressor of the lactose operon. Binds allolactose as an inducer. From Escherichia coli (strain K12).
   1797..1901    +  promoter       AmpR promoter: bla
   1892..1972    -  CDS            int (fragment): INT2_ECOLX - Protein inferred from homology: Swiss-Prot protein existence level 3. Putative integrase believed to be involved in the insertion of antibiotic resistance genes into plasmids and transposons. From Escherichia coli.
   2060..2116    +  CDS            GmR (fragment): gentamycin acetyltransferase; aacC1; confers resistance to gentamycin
   2123..173     +  CDS            aadA (across the origin): S3AD_ECOLX - Experimental evidence at protein level: Swiss-Prot protein existence level 1. Mediates bacterial resistance to the antibiotics streptomycin and spectinomycin. From Escherichia coli.
>Addgene plasmid #50340 | pICH44300 | addgene full sequence | sequence record 497526 | Addgene NGS Result
ATGTCGCTGCCGACTGGGCAATGGAGCGCCTGCCGGCCCAGTATCAGCCCGTCATACTTGAAGCTAGACA
GGCTTATCTTGGACAAGAAGAAGATCGCTTGGCCTCGCGCGCAGATCAGTTGGAAGAATTTGTCCATTAC
GTAAAAGGCGAGATCACCAAGGTAGTCGGCAAATAACTGTCAGACCAAGTTTACTCATATATACTTTAGA
TTGATTTAAAACTTCATTTTTAATTTAAAAGGATCTAGGTGAAGATCCTTTTTGATAATCTCATGACCAA
AATCCCTTAACGTGAGTTTTCGTTCCACTGAGCGTCAGACCCCGTAGAAAAGATCAAAGGATCTTCTTGA
GATCCTTTTTTTCTGCGCGTAATCTGCTGCTTGCAAACAAAAAAACCACCGCTACCAGCGGTGGTTTGTT
TGCCGGATCAAGAGCTACCAACTCTTTTTCCGAAGGTAACTGGCTTCAGCAGAGCGCAGATACCAAATAC
TGTTCTTCTAGTGTAGCCGTAGTTAGGCCACCACTTCAAGAACTCTGTAGCACCGCCTACATACCTCGCT
CTGCTAATCCTGTTACCAGTGGCTGCTGCCAGTGGCGATAAGTCGTGTCTTACCGGGTTGGACTCAAGAC
GATAGTTACCGGATAAGGCGCAGCGGTCGGGCTGAACGGGGGGTTCGTGCACACAGCCCAGCTTGGAGCG
AACGACCTACACCGAACTGAGATACCTACAGCGTGAGCTATGAGAAAGCGCCACGCTTCCCGAAGGGAGA
AAGGCGGACAGGTATCCGGTAAGCGGCAGGGTCGGAACAGGAGAGCGCACGAGGGAGCTTCCAGGGGGAA
ACGCCTGGTATCTTTATAGTCCTGTCGGGTTTCGCCACCTCTGACTTGAGCGTCGATTTTTGTGATGCTC
GTCAGGGGGGCGGAGCCTATGGAAAAACGCCAGCAACGCGGCCTTTTTACGGTTCCTGGCCTTTTGCTGG
CCTTTTGCTCACATGTTCTTTCCTGCGTTATCCCCTGATTCTGTGGATAACCGTATTACCGCCTTTGAGT
GAGCTGATACCGCTCGCCGCAGCCGAACGACCGAGCGCAGCGAGTCAGTGAGCGAGGAAGCGGAAGAGCG
CCCAATACGCAAACCGCCTCTCCCCGCGCGTTGGCCGATTCATTAATCACTCTGTGGTCTCAGCTTGCTC
TCAAGATCAAAGGCTTAAAAAGCTGGGGTTTTATGAATGGGATCAAAGTTTCTTTTTTTCTTTTATATTT
GCTTCTCCATTTGTTTGTTTCATTTCCCTTTTTGTTTTCGTTTCTATGATGCACTTGTGTGTGACAAACT
CTCTGGGTTTTTACTTACGTCTGCGTTTCAAAAAAAAAAACCGCTTTCGTTTTGCGTTTTAGTCCCATTG
TTTTGTAGCTCTGAGTGATCGAATTGATGCCTCTTTATTCCTTTTGTTCCCTATAATTTCTTTCAAAACT
CAGAAGAAAAACCTTGAAACTCTTTGCAATGTTAATATAAGTATTGTATAAGATTTTTATTGATTTGGTT
ATTAGTCTTACTTTTGCTACCTCCATCTTCACTTGGAACTGATATTCTGAATAGTTAAAGCGTTACATGT
GTTCCATTCACAAATGAACTTAAACTAGCACAAAGTCAGATATTTTAAGATCGCACCATTTCGCTTGAGA
CCACGAAGTGGCTCTTCAGTGGACGAAAGGGCCTCGTGATACGCCTATTTTTATAGGTTAATGTCATGAT
AATAATGGTTTCTTAGACGTCAGGTGGCACTTTTCGGGGAAATGTGCGCGGAACCCCTATTTGTTTATTT
TTCTAAATACATTCAAATATGTATCCGCTCATGAGACAATAACCCTGATAAATGCTTCAATAATATTGAA
AAAGGAAGAGTATGCGCTCACGCAACTGGTCCAGAACCTTGACCGAACGCAGCGGTGGTAACGGCGCAGT
GGCGGTTTTCATGGCTTGTTATGACTGTTTTTTTTTGGGGTACAGTCTATGCCTCGGGCATCCAAGCAGC
AAGCGCGTTACGCCGTGGGTCGATGTTTGATGTTATGGAGCAGCAACGATGTTACGCAGCAGGGCAGTCG
CCCTAAAACAAAGTTAAACATCATGAGGGAAGCGGTGATCGCCGAAGTATCGACTCAACTATCAGAGGTA
GTTGGCGTCATCGAGCGCCATCTCGAACCGACGTTGCTGGCCGTACATTTGTACGGCTCCGCAGTGGATG
GCGGCCTGAAGCCACACAGCGATATTGATTTGCTGGTTACGGTGACCGTAAGGCTTGATGAAACAACGCG
GCGAGCTTTGATCAACGACCTTTTGGAAACTTCGGCTTCCCCTGGAGAGAGCGAGATTCTCCGCGCTGTA
GAAGTCACCATTGTTGTGCACGACGACATCATTCCGTGGCGTTATCCAGCTAAGCGCGAACTGCAATTTG
GAGAATGGCAGCGCAATGACATTCTTGCAGGTATCTTCGAGCCAGCCACGATCGACATTGATCTGGCTAT
CTTGCTGACAAAAGCAAGAGAACATAGCGTTGCCTTGGTAGGTCCAGCGGCGGAGGAACTCTTTGATCCG
GTTCCTGAACAGGATCTATTTGAGGCGCTAAATGAAACCTTAACGCTATGGAACTCGCCGCCCGACTGGG
CTGGCGATGAGCGAAATGTAGTGCTTACGTTGTCCCGCATTTGGTACAGCGCAGTAACCGGCAAAATCGC
GCCGAAGG
