>Addgene plasmid #50340 | pICH44300 | addgene partial sequence | sequence record 75982 | ColEterm 5'-agctgataccgctcgccgcagccgaacg-3'
GAGCGAGGAAGCGGAAGAGCGCCCAATACGCAAACCGCCTCTCCCCGCGCGTTGGCCGATTCATTAATCA
CTCTGTGGTCTCAGCTTGCTCTCAAGATCAAAGGCTTAAAAAGCTGGGGTTTTATGAATGGGATCAAAGT
TTCTTTTTTTCTTTTATATTTGCTTCTCCATTTGTTTGTTTCATTTCCCTTTTTGTTTTCGTTTCTATGA
TGCACTTGTGTGTGACAAACTCTCTGGGTTTTTACTTACGTCTGCGTTTCAAAAAAAAAAACCGCTTTCG
TTTTGCGTTTTAGTCCCATTGTTTTGTAGCTCTGAGTGATCGAATTGATGCCTCTTTATTCCTTTTGTTC
CCTATAATTTCTTTCAAAACTCAGAAGAAAAACCTTGAAACTCTTTGCAATGTTAATATAAGTATTGTAT
AAGATTTTTATTGATTTGGTTATTAGTCTTACTTTTGCTACCTCCATCTTCACTTGGAACTGATATTCTG
AATAGTTAAAGCGTTACATGTGTTCCATTCACAAATGAACTTAAACTAGCACAAAGTCAGATATTTTAAG
ATCGCACCATTTCGCTTGAGACCACGAAGTGGCTCTTCAGTGGACGAAAGGGCCTCGTGATACGCCTATT
TTTATAGGTTAATGTCATGATAATAATGGTTTCTTAGACGTCAGGTGGCACTTTTCGGGGAAATGTGCGC
GGAACCCCTATTTGTTTATTTTTCTAAATACATTCAAATATGTATCCGCTCATGAGACAATAACCCTGAT
AAATGCTTCAATAATATTGAAAAAGGAAGAGTATGCGCTCACGCAACTGGTCCAGAACCTTGACCGAACG
CAGCGGTGGTAACGGCGCAGTG
